Addgene plasmid #224238: pET28a_LYN
Purpose: Expression of human LYN Kinase in E. coli
Depositing lab: Andrew Mesecar. Depositing organization: Purdue University.
Backbone
  Vector backbone: pET28a
  Backbone manufacturer: Genscript
  Backbone size w/o insert (bp): 5366
  Vector type: Bacterial Expression
Growth in bacteria
  Bacterial resistance: Kanamycin, 50 μg/mL
  Growth temperature: 37°C
  Growth strain: DH5alpha
  Copy number: Low Copy
Gene/Insert
  Gene/Insert name: lyn (alt name: JTK8; SAIDV; p53Lyn; p56Lyn)
  Species: H. sapiens (human)
  Insert size (bp): 1455
  Entrez Gene: LYN (a.k.a. JTK8, SAIDV, p53Lyn, p56Lyn)
  Promoter: T7 promotor
  Tag / fusion protein: 6xHis-TEV (N terminal on insert); 6xHis (C terminal on insert)
  Cloning method: Unknown
  Sequencing primers: 5′ T7, M13_fw; 3′ M13_ter
Resource information
  A portion of this plasmid was derived from a plasmid made by: Genscript
Terms and licenses: Academic/Nonprofit Terms; Industry Terms: Not Available to Industry
How to cite: pET28a_LYN was a gift from Andrew Mesecar (Addgene plasmid # 224238 ; http://n2t.net/addgene:224238 ; RRID:Addgene_224238)
