[The description below was written by a language model from this plasmid's Addgene catalogue record and pLannotate feature annotations shown in this document.]
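Description:
pET28a_LYN is a bacterial expression plasmid for producing human LYN, a Src-family non-receptor tyrosine kinase, in E. coli. It is built on the pET28a backbone, and the sequenced record is about 6.7 kb. It carries a kanamycin resistance gene (aph(3')-Ia) for selection and a pBR322-type ColE1 origin accompanied by the bom site and the rop gene, which keeps copy number low, consistent with the low-copy designation in the catalogue. An f1 phage origin is also present. The short TcR fragments, the partial AmpR promoter and a predicted E. coli ORF in the annotation appear to be backbone remnants rather than functional markers.

The expression cassette follows the standard pET design. A T7 promoter is followed immediately by a lac operator and the strong phage T7 gene 10 ribosome binding site. The plasmid-encoded lacI repressor holds transcription off until an inducer such as IPTG is added in a host that supplies T7 RNA polymerase. The LYN coding sequence is annotated as a fragment matching human LYN, so it may not span the full-length protein; the record lists a 1455 bp insert. It is preceded by an N-terminal 6xHis tag and a TEV protease cleavage site, which the annotation software labels as capTEV fragments. A C-terminal His tag follows the insert, and the cassette ends at the T7 terminator. A short "SET1" match lies downstream of the C-terminal His tag, before the terminator; the record does not indicate that it is part of the protein.

The dual His tags allow nickel-affinity purification, and TEV cleavage removes the N-terminal tag. The record does not describe specific downstream applications.
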