Features (pLannotate 1.2.2; 21 found; start..end, strand, type, name):
     14..30      +  CDS            capTEV™ (fragment): composite tag for in vivo biotinylation, TEV protease cleavage, and 6xHis tagging
     40..60      +  CDS            capTEV™ (fragment): composite tag for in vivo biotinylation, TEV protease cleavage, and 6xHis tagging
     68..1429    +  CDS            LYN (fragment): LYN_HUMAN - Also known as JTK8. Experimental evidence at protein level: Swiss-Prot protein existence level 1. Non-receptor tyrosine-protein kinase that transmits signals from cell surface receptors and plays an important role in the regulation of innate and adaptive immune responses, hematopoiesis, responses to growth factors and cytokines, integrin signaling, but also responses to DNA damage and genotoxic agents. Functions primarily as negative regulator, but can also function as activator, depending on the context. Required for the initiation of the B-cell response, but also for its down-reg
   1436..1453    +  CDS            9xHis (fragment): 9xHis affinity tag
   1463..1512    +  CDS            SET1 (fragment): solubility-enhancement tag derived from T7 phage gene 10B
   1520..1567    +  terminator     T7 terminator: transcription terminator for bacteriophage T7 RNA polymerase
   1604..2032    +  rep_origin     f1 ori (sequence partly withheld): f1 bacteriophage origin of replication; arrow indicates direction of (+) strand synthesis
   2085..2142    +  promoter       AmpR promoter (fragment): bla
   2151..2966    -  CDS            KanR: aminoglycoside phosphotransferase; aph(3')-Ia; confers resistance to kanamycin in bacteria or G418 (Geneticin®) in eukaryotes
   3088..3676    +  rep_origin     ori: high-copy-number ColE1/pMB1/pBR322/pUC origin of replication
   3862..4001    -  misc_feature   bom: basis of mobility region from pBR322
   4103..4294    -  CDS            rop: Rop protein, which maintains plasmids at low copy number; rop
   4311..4691    +  CDS            YPB1_ECOLX: Protein predicted: Swiss-Prot protein existence level 4. From Escherichia coli.
   4763..5054    -  CDS            TcR (fragment): tetracycline efflux protein; tet; confers resistance to tetracycline
   5069..5090    -  protein_bind   CAP binding site: CAP binding activates transcription in the presence of cAMP. E. coli catabolite activator protein
   5103..6185    -  CDS            lacI: lac repressor; lacI; The lac repressor binds to the lac operator to inhibit transcription in E. coli. This inhibition can be relieved by adding lactose or isopropyl-β-D-thiogalactopyranoside (IPTG).
   6186..6263    -  promoter       lacI promoter: lacI
   6271..6550    -  CDS            TcR (fragment): tetracycline efflux protein; tet; confers resistance to tetracycline
   6572..6590    +  promoter       T7 promoter: promoter for bacteriophage T7 RNA polymerase
   6591..6615    +  protein_bind   lac operator: The lac repressor binds to the lac operator to inhibit transcription in E. coli. This inhibition can be relieved by adding lactose or isopropyl-β-D-thiogalactopyranoside (IPTG). lac repressor encoded by lacI
   6630..6652    +  RBS            RBS: efficient ribosome binding site from bacteriophage T7 gene 10 (Olins and Rangwala, 1989)
>Addgene plasmid #224238 | pET28a_LYN | addgene full sequence | sequence record 458419 | Addgene NGS Result
CATGGGCAGCAGCCATCATCATCATCATCACAGCAGCGGCGAGAATCTTTATTTTCAGGGCCATATGGAA
CAAGGAGATATAGTAGTTGCTCTATATCCATACGACGGCATTCATCCGGATGACCTGTCGTTCAAGAAGG
GTGAGAAGATGAAAGTTCTGGAGGAGCACGGCGAATGGTGGAAAGCCAAAAGCTTGTTAACCAAAAAAGA
AGGTTTTATCCCGAGCAATTATGTCGCGAAGCTGAACACCCTGGAGACGGAAGAGTGGTTCTTCAAGGAC
ATCACCCGTAAAGACGCTGAACGCCAACTGCTGGCACCGGGTAACTCCGCGGGTGCGTTTCTGATTCGCG
AAAGCGAAACTCTGAAAGGCAGCTTCAGCTTGTCCGTGCGTGATTTTGATCCGGTTCATGGTGATGTGAT
CAAGCACTATAAAATCCGCAGCCTCGACAACGGCGGTTATTACATCTCCCCGCGTATTACCTTTCCGTGC
ATCTCTGACATGATTAAGCACTACCAGAAGCAAGCTGATGGCTTGTGCCGTCGTCTGGAGAAGGCGTGTA
TTTCTCCGAAACCGCAGAAGCCGTGGGATAAAGACCATATGCTCGAGGCTTGGGAAATACCCAGGGAGTC
AATTAAACTGGTTAAGCGTCTGGGTGCTGGTCAATTTGGCGAGGTGTGGATGGGTTATTATAACAACTCG
ACCAAAGTGGCCGTGAAGACGTTAAAGCCGGGCACCATGAGCGTCCAGGCGTTTTTGGAAGAGGCGAATC
TGATGAAGACGTTGCAGCATGACAAATTAGTGCGCTTGTACGCGGTTGTTACTCGCGAGGAGCCGATCTA
CATTATCACCGAATATATGGCAAAGGGCAGCCTGCTGGACTTTCTGAAGAGCGATGAGGGTGGTAAAGTG
CTCCTGCCTAAACTGATCGACTTCTCTGCCCAGATTGCGGAAGGCATGGCGTATATTGAACGTAAAAACT
ATATCCACCGCGATCTGCGTGCAGCAAACGTTTTGGTTAGCGAGTCCCTGATGTGCAAAATCGCGGATTT
CGGTTTAGCGCGCGTGATTGAGGACAACGAGTACACCGCGAGAGAGGGCGCTAAGTTTCCGATTAAATGG
ACCGCGCCAGAAGCGATCAACTTCGGCTGCTTCACCATCAAGTCCGACGTTTGGTCTTTCGGCATTCTTT
TGTACGAGATCGTCACCTACGGTAAAATCCCGTATCCGGGCCGTACCAATGCAGACGTGATGACGGCTCT
GAGCCAGGGTTACCGTATGCCGCGTGTTGAAAATTGTCCGGATGAACTGTACGATATTATGAAGATGTGC
TGGAAAGAAAAAGCGGAAGAACGTCCGACCTTTGATTACCTGCAGAGCGTTCTGGACGACTTCTATACTG
CTACCGAGGGTCAATACCAACAACAGCCGCTCGAGCACCACCACCACCACCACTGAGATCCGGCTGCTAA
CAAAGCCCGAAAGGAAGCTGAGTTGGCTGCTGCCACCGCTGAGCAATAACTAGCATAACCCCTTGGGGCC
TCTAAACGGGTCTTGAGGGGTTTTTTGCTGAAAGGAGGAACTATATCCGGATTGGCGAATGGG
[124 nt withheld, positions 1604-1727]
C
[91 nt withheld, positions 1729-1819]
A
[49 nt withheld, positions 1821-1869]
CCTTTGACGTTGGAGTCCACGTTCTTT
[37 nt withheld, positions 1897-1933]
ACCCTATCTCGGTCTATTCTTTTGATTTATAAGGGATTTTGCCGATTTCGGCCTATTGGTTAAAAAATGA
GCTGATTTAACAAAAATTTAACGCGAATTTTAACAAAATATTAACGCTTACAATTTAGGTGGCACTTTTC
GGGGAAATGTGCGCGGAACCCCTATTTGTTTATTTTTCTAAATACATTCAAATATGTATCCGCTCATGAA
TTAATTCTTAGAAAAACTCATCGAGCATCAAATGAAACTGCAATTTATTCATATCAGGATTATCAATACC
ATATTTTTGAAAAAGCCGTTTCTGTAATGAAGGAGAAAACTCACCGAGGCAGTTCCATAGGATGGCAAGA
TCCTGGTATCGGTCTGCGATTCCGACTCGTCCAACATCAATACAACCTATTAATTTCCCCTCGTCAAAAA
TAAGGTTATCAAGTGAGAAATCACCATGAGTGACGACTGAATCCGGTGAGAATGGCAAAAGTTTATGCAT
TTCTTTCCAGACTTGTTCAACAGGCCAGCCATTACGCTCGTCATCAAAATCACTCGCATCAACCAAACCG
TTATTCATTCGTGATTGCGCCTGAGCGAGACGAAATACGCGATCGCTGTTAAAAGGACAATTACAAACAG
GAATCGAATGCAACCGGCGCAGGAACACTGCCAGCGCATCAACAATATTTTCACCTGAATCAGGATATTC
TTCTAATACCTGGAATGCTGTTTTCCCGGGGATCGCAGTGGTGAGTAACCATGCATCATCAGGAGTACGG
ATAAAATGCTTGATGGTCGGAAGAGGCATAAATTCCGTCAGCCAGTTTAGTCTGACCATCTCATCTGTAA
CATCATTGGCAACGCTACCTTTGCCATGTTTCAGAAACAACTCTGGCGCATCGGGCTTCCCATACAATCG
ATAGATTGTCGCACCTGATTGCCCGACATTATCGCGAGCCCATTTATACCCATATAAATCAGCATCCATG
TTGGAATTTAATCGCGGCCTAGAGCAAGACGTTTCCCGTTGAATATGGCTCATAACACCCCTTGTATTAC
TGTTTATGTAAGCAGACAGTTTTATTGTTCATGACCAAAATCCCTTAACGTGAGTTTTCGTTCCACTGAG
CGTCAGACCCCGTAGAAAAGATCAAAGGATCTTCTTGAGATCCTTTTTTTCTGCGCGTAATCTGCTGCTT
GCAAACAAAAAAACCACCGCTACCAGCGGTGGTTTGTTTGCCGGATCAAGAGCTACCAACTCTTTTTCCG
AAGGTAACTGGCTTCAGCAGAGCGCAGATACCAAATACTGTCCTTCTAGTGTAGCCGTAGTTAGGCCACC
ACTTCAAGAACTCTGTAGCACCGCCTACATACCTCGCTCTGCTAATCCTGTTACCAGTGGCTGCTGCCAG
TGGCGATAAGTCGTGTCTTACCGGGTTGGACTCAAGACGATAGTTACCGGATAAGGCGCAGCGGTCGGGC
TGAACGGGGGGTTCGTGCACACAGCCCAGCTTGGAGCGAACGACCTACACCGAACTGAGATACCTACAGC
GTGAGCTATGAGAAAGCGCCACGCTTCCCGAAGGGAGAAAGGCGGACAGGTATCCGGTAAGCGGCAGGGT
CGGAACAGGAGAGCGCACGAGGGAGCTTCCAGGGGGAAACGCCTGGTATCTTTATAGTCCTGTCGGGTTT
CGCCACCTCTGACTTGAGCGTCGATTTTTGTGATGCTCGTCAGGGGGGCGGAGCCTATGGAAAAACGCCA
GCAACGCGGCCTTTTTACGGTTCCTGGCCTTTTGCTGGCCTTTTGCTCACATGTTCTTTCCTGCGTTATC
CCCTGATTCTGTGGATAACCGTATTACCGCCTTTGAGTGAGCTGATACCGCTCGCCGCAGCCGAACGACC
GAGCGCAGCGAGTCAGTGAGCGAGGAAGCGGAAGAGCGCCTGATGCGGTATTTTCTCCTTACGCATCTGT
GCGGTATTTCACACCGCAATGGTGCACTCTCAGTACAATCTGCTCTGATGCCGCATAGTTAAGCCAGTAT
ACACTCCGCTATCGCTACGTGACTGGGTCATGGCTGCGCCCCGACACCCGCCAACACCCGCTGACGCGCC
CTGACGGGCTTGTCTGCTCCCGGCATCCGCTTACAGACAAGCTGTGACCGTCTCCGGGAGCTGCATGTGT
CAGAGGTTTTCACCGTCATCACCGAAACGCGCGAGGCAGCTGCGGTAAAGCTCATCAGCGTGGTCGTGAA
GCGATTCACAGATGTCTGCCTGTTCATCCGCGTCCAGCTCGTTGAGTTTCTCCAGAAGCGTTAATGTCTG
GCTTCTGATAAAGCGGGCCATGTTAAGGGCGGTTTTTTCCTGTTTGGTCACTGATGCCTCCGTGTAAGGG
GGATTTCTGTTCATGGGGGTAATGATACCGATGAAACGAGAGAGGATGCTCACGATACGGGTTACTGATG
ATGAACATGCCCGGTTACTGGAACGTTGTGAGGGTAAACAACTGGCGGTATGGATGCGGCGGGACCAGAG
AAAAATCACTCAGGGTCAATGCCAGCGCTTCGTTAATACAGATGTAGGTGTTCCACAGGGTAGCCAGCAG
CATCCTGCGATGCAGATCCGGAACATAATGGTGCAGGGCGCTGACTTCCGCGTTTCCAGACTTTACGAAA
CACGGAAACCGAAGACCATTCATGTTGTTGCTCAGGTCGCAGACGTTTTGCAGCAGCAGTCGCTTCACGT
TCGCTCGCGTATCGGTGATTCATTCTGCTAACCAGTAAGGCAACCCCGCCAGCCTAGCCGGGTCCTCAAC
GACAGGAGCACGATCATGCGCACCCGTGGGGCCGCCATGCCGGCGATAATGGCCTGCTTCTCGCCGAAAC
GTTTGGTGGCGGGACCAGTGACGAAGGCTTGAGCGAGGGCGTGCAAGATTCCGAATACCGCAAGCGACAG
GCCGATCATCGTCGCGCTCCAGCGAAAGCGGTCCTCGCCGAAAATGACCCAGAGCGCTGCCGGCACCTGT
CCTACGAGTTGCATGATAAAGAAGACAGTCATAAGTGCGGCGACGATAGTCATGCCCCGCGCCCACCGGA
AGGAGCTGACTGGGTTGAAGGCTCTCAAGGGCATCGGTCGAGATCCCGGTGCCTAATGAGTGAGCTAACT
TACATTAATTGCGTTGCGCTCACTGCCCGCTTTCCAGTCGGGAAACCTGTCGTGCCAGCTGCATTAATGA
ATCGGCCAACGCGCGGGGAGAGGCGGTTTGCGTATTGGGCGCCAGGGTGGTTTTTCTTTTCACCAGTGAG
ACGGGCAACAGCTGATTGCCCTTCACCGCCTGGCCCTGAGAGAGTTGCAGCAAGCGGTCCACGCTGGTTT
GCCCCAGCAGGCGAAAATCCTGTTTGATGGTGGTTAACGGCGGGATATAACATGAGCTGTCTTCGGTATC
GTCGTATCCCACTACCGAGATATCCGCACCAACGCGCAGCCCGGACTCGGTAATGGCGCGCATTGCGCCC
AGCGCCATCTGATCGTTGGCAACCAGCATCGCAGTGGGAACGATGCCCTCATTCAGCATTTGCATGGTTT
GTTGAAAACCGGACATGGCACTCCAGTCGCCTTCCCGTTCCGCTATCGGCTGAATTTGATTGCGAGTGAG
ATATTTATGCCAGCCAGCCAGACGCAGACGCGCCGAGACAGAACTTAATGGGCCCGCTAACAGCGCGATT
TGCTGGTGACCCAATGCGACCAGATGCTCCACGCCCAGTCGCGTACCGTCTTCATGGGAGAAAATAATAC
TGTTGATGGGTGTCTGGTCAGAGACATCAAGAAATAACGCCGGAACATTAGTGCAGGCAGCTTCCACAGC
AATGGCATCCTGGTCATCCAGCGGATAGTTAATGATCAGCCCACTGACGCGTTGCGCGAGAAGATTGTGC
ACCGCCGCTTTACAGGCTTCGACGCCGCTTCGTTCTACCATCGACACCACCACGCTGGCACCCAGTTGAT
CGGCGCGAGATTTAATCGCCGCGACAATTTGCGACGGCGCGTGCAGGGCCAGACTGGAGGTGGCAACGCC
AATCAGCAACGACTGTTTGCCCGCCAGTTGTTGTGCCACGCGGTTGGGAATGTAATTCAGCTCCGCCATC
GCCGCTTCCACTTTTTCCCGCGTTTTCGCAGAAACGTGGCTGGCCTGGTTCACCACGCGGGAAACGGTCT
GATAAGAGACACCGGCATACTCTGCGACATCGTATAACGTTACTGGTTTCACATTCACCACCCTGAATTG
ACTCTCTTCCGGGCGCTATCATGCCATACCGCGAAAGGTTTTGCGCCATTCGATGGTGTCCGGGATCTCG
ACGCTCTCCCTTATGCGACTCCTGCATTAGGAAGCAGCCCAGTAGTAGGTTGAGGCCGTTGAGCACCGCC
GCCGCAAGGAATGGTGCATGCAAGGAGATGGCGCCCAACAGTCCCCCGGCCACGGGGCCTGCCACCATAC
CCACGCCGAAACAAGCGCTCATGAGCCCGAAGTGGCGAGCCCGATCTTCCCCATCGGTGATGTCGGCGAT
ATAGGCGCCAGCAACCGCACCTGTGGCGCCGGTGATGCCGGCCACGATGCGTCCGGCGTAGAGGATCGAG
ATCTCGATCCCGCGAAATTAATACGACTCACTATAGGGGAATTGTGAGCGGATAACAATTCCCCTCTAGA
AATAATTTTGTTTAACTTTAAGAAGGAGATATAC
